Addgene plasmid #58402: pCMV-HA-mIFITM3-K88A
Purpose: Expresses murine IFITM3-K88A with an N-terminal HA tag in mammalian cells
Depositing lab: Howard Hang & Jacob Yount. Depositing organization: Rockefeller University. Publication: S-palmitoylation and ubiquitination differentially regulate interferon-induced transmembrane protein 3 (IFITM3)-mediated resistance to influenza virus. Yount JS, Karssemeijer RA, Hang HC. J Biol Chem. 2012 Jun 1;287(23):19631-41. doi: 10.1074/jbc.M112.362095. Epub 2012 Apr 17. PubMed 22511783.
Backbone
  Vector backbone: pCMV-HA
  Backbone manufacturer: clontech
  Backbone size w/o insert (bp): 3800
  Total vector size (bp): 4211
  Vector type: Mammalian Expression
Growth in bacteria
  Bacterial resistance: Ampicillin, 100 μg/mL
  Growth temperature: 37°C
  Growth strain: DH5alpha
  Copy number: High Copy
Gene/Insert
  Gene/Insert name: IFITM3
  Species: M. musculus (mouse)
  Mutation: Lysine 88 to Alanine
  Entrez Gene: Ifitm3 (a.k.a. 1110004C05Rik, Cd225, Cdw217, DSPA2b, Fgls, IP15, mil-1)
  Promoter: CMV IE
  Tag / fusion protein: HA (N terminal on backbone)
  Cloning method: Restriction Enzyme; 5′ cloning site EcoRI (not destroyed); 3′ cloning site SalI (not destroyed)
  Sequencing primers: 5′ GATCCGGTACTAGAGGAACTGAAAAAC
Terms and licenses: Academic/Nonprofit Terms; Industry Terms: Not Available to Industry
How to cite: pCMV-HA-mIFITM3-K88A was a gift from Howard Hang & Jacob Yount (Addgene plasmid # 58402 ; http://n2t.net/addgene:58402 ; RRID:Addgene_58402)
