[The description below was written by a language model from this plasmid's Addgene catalogue record.]
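Description:
pCMV-HA-mIFITM3-K88A is a mammalian expression plasmid built on the commercial pCMV-HA backbone, with a total recorded size of about 4.2 kb (a roughly 3.8 kb backbone plus a short insert). It is propagated in E. coli as a high-copy plasmid under ampicillin selection. The record does not list a selectable marker for mammalian cells, nor does it include a feature table, so elements such as the bacterial origin and polyadenylation signal are not itemised here.

The payload is the mouse Ifitm3 coding sequence, which encodes interferon-induced transmembrane protein 3, carrying a point mutation that replaces lysine 88 with alanine. The insert was cloned between EcoRI and SalI sites, both of which were preserved, placing it in frame downstream of the HA epitope tag supplied by the backbone, so the protein is produced with an N-terminal HA tag. Transcription is driven by the CMV immediate-early promoter, a strong constitutive promoter in most mammalian cell lines. The HA tag allows the mutant protein to be detected or immunoprecipitated with anti-HA antibodies without needing an IFITM3-specific reagent.

The associated work concerns how S-palmitoylation and ubiquitination differentially regulate IFITM3-mediated resistance to influenza virus. Since lysines are the usual acceptor residues for ubiquitin, the K88A substitution presumably removes one candidate ubiquitination site, although the record itself does not state the rationale. The construct is suited to expressing this mutant in transfected mammalian cells to compare its modification, behaviour and antiviral activity with wild-type or other mutant forms of IFITM3.
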