>Addgene plasmid #58402 | pCMV-HA-mIFITM3-K88A | addgene partial sequence | sequence record 95833 | pcDL-F 5'-GTTGCCTTTACTTCTAGGCCT-3'
TGTACCCATACGATGTTCCAGATTACGCTCTTATGGCCATGGAGGCCCGAATTCCCATGAACCACACTTC
TCAAGCCTTCATCACCGCTGCCAGTGGAGGACAGCCCCCAAACTACGAAAGAATCAAGGAAGAATATGAG
GTGGCTGAGATGGGGGCACCGCACGGATCGGCTTCTGTCAGAACTACTGTGATCAACATGCCCAGAGAGG
TGTCGGTGCCTGACCATGTGGTCTGGTCCCTGTTCAATACACTCTTCATGAACTTCTGCTGCCTGGGCTT
CATAGCCTATGCCTACTCCGTGAAGTCTAGGGATCGGGCGATGGTGGGTGATGTGACTGGAGCCCAGGCC
TACGCCTCCACTGCTAAGTGCCTGAACATCAGCACCTTGGTCCTCAGCATCCTGATGGTTGTTATCACCA
TTGTTAGTGTCATCATCATTGTTCTTAACGCTCAAAACCTTCACACTTAAGTCGACCGAGATCTCTCGAG
GTACCGCGGCCGCGGGGATCCAGACATGATAAGATACATTGATGAGTTTGGACAAACCACAACTAGAATG
CAGTGAAAAAAATGCTTTATTTGTGAAATTTGTGATGCTATTGCTTTATTTGTAACCATTATAAGCTGCA
ATAAACAAGTTAACAACAACAATTGCATTCATTTTATGTTTCAGGTTCAGGGGGAGGTGTGGGAGGTTTT
TTCGGATCCTCTAGAGTCGATCTGCAGGCATGCTAGCTTGG
