>Addgene plasmid #58402 | pCMV-HA-mIFITM3-K88A | addgene partial sequence | sequence record 95835 | EBV-rev 5'-GTGGTTTGTCCAAACTCATC-3'
TGTCTGGATCCCCGCGGCCGCGGTACCTCGAGAGATCTCGGTCGACTTAAGTGTGAAGGTTTTGAGCGTT
AAGAACAATGATGATGACACTAACAATGGTGATAACAACCATCAGGATGCTGAGGACCAAGGTGCTGATG
TTCAGGCACTTAGCAGTGGAGGCGTAGGCCTGGGCTCCAGTCACATCACCCACCATCGCCCGATCCCTAG
ACTTCACGGAGTAGGCATAGGCTATGAAGCCCAGGCAGCAGAAGTTCATGAAGAGTGTATTGAACAGGGA
CCAGACCACATGGTCAGGCACCGACACCTCTCTGGGCATGTTGATCACAGTAGTTCTGACAGAAGCCGAT
CCGTGCGGTGCCCCCATCTCAGCCACCTCATATTCTTCCTTGATTCTTTCGTAGTTTGGGGGCTGTCCTC
CACTGGCAGCGGTGATGAAGGCTTGAGAAGTGTGGTTCATGGGAATTCGGGCCTCCATGGCCATAAGAGC
GTAATCTGGAACATCGTATGGGTACATGGTGGGCCCGCGGGTACAATTCCGCAGCTTTTAGAGCAGAAGT
AACACTTCCGTACAGGCCTAGAAGTAAAGGCAACATCCACTGAGGAGCAGTTCTTTGATTTGCACCACCA
CCGGATCCGGGACCTGAAATAAAAGACAAAAAGACTAAACTTACCAGTTAACTTTCTGGTTTTTCAGTTC
CTCTAGTACCGGATCCTCTAGAGTCCGGAGGCTGGATCGGTCCCGGTGTCTTCTATGGAGGTCAAAACAG
CGTGGATGGCGTCTCCAGGCGATCTGACGGTTCACTAAACGAGCTCTGCTTATATAGACCTCCCACCGTA
CACGCCTACCGCCCATTTGCGTCAATGGGGCGGAGTTGTTACGACATTTTGGAAAGTCCCGTTGATTTTG
GTGCCAAAACAAACTCCCATTGACGTCAATGGG
